>Addgene plasmid #151976 | pGBW-m4134469 | depositor full sequence | sequence record 294988 | Full Sequence
CACCATGAGCAAAATGTCTGACGTCAAGTGTACATCCGTAGTTCTGTTATCAGTGCTTCAACAGCTGCGG
GTGGAGAGTTCGTCAAAGCTCTGGGCCCAGTGCGTGCAGCTGCACAATGATATATTGCTCGCGAAAGATA
CTACGGAAGCTTTCGAGAAGATGGTCAGCTTGCTATCTGTTCTACTGAGCATGCAAGGAGCAGTAGACAT
CAACAAACTTTGCGAAGAGATGTTAGACAACCGAGCCACCCTGCAAGAAAACCTTTACTTTCAGTCGATG
AGTGACAAAATCATTCATCTAACCGATGACTCCTTTGATACAGACGTGTTGAAGGCCGATGGTGCGATAC
TGGTAGATTTCTGGGCTGAATGGTGTGGCCCGTGCAAGATGATCGCACCCATTCTGGACGAGATCGCCGA
CGAGTATCAAGGAAAATTAACTGTCGCTAAGCTTAATATAGATCAGAACCCAGGGACGGCACCTAAATAC
GGCATCAGGGGAATACCTACCCTCCTGCTCTTTAAGAATGGGGAAGTTGCCGCGACAAAAGTGGGAGCCC
TGTCTAAGGGCCAGCTAAAAGAGTTCTTGGACGCTAACCTGGCAGGTTCAGGCTCGGGGCACATGCACCA
TCACCATCACCATAGCAGCGGGCTCGTGCCACGCGGCTAAGGATCCGCAGGCCTCTGCTAGCTTGACTGA
CTGAGATACAGCGTACCTTCAGCTCACAGACATGATAAGATACATTGATGAGTTTGGACAAACCACAACT
AGAATGCAGTGAAAAAAATGCTTTATTTGTGAAATTTGTGATGCTATTGCTTTATTTGTAACCATTATAA
GCTGCAATAAACAAGTTAACAACAACAATTGCATTCATTTTATGTTTCAGGTTCAGGGGGAGGTGTGGGA
GGTTTTTTAAAGCAAGTAAAACCTCTACAAATGTGGTATTGGCCCATCTCTATCGGTATCGTAGCATAAC
CCCTTGGGGCCTCTAAACGGGTCTTGAGGGGTTTTTTGTGCCCCTCGGGCCGGATTGCTATCTACCGGCA
TTGGCGCAGAAAAAAATGCCTGATGCGACGCTGCGCGTCTTATACTCCCACATATGCCAGATTCAGCAAC
GGATACGGCTTCCCCAACTTGCCCACTTCCATACGTGTCCTCCTTACCAGAAATTTATCCTTAAGGTCGT
CAGCTATCCTGCAGGCGATCTCTCGATTTCGATCAAGACATTCCTTTAATGGTCTTTTCTGGACACCACT
AGGGGTCAGAAGTAGTTCATCAAACTTTCTTCCCTCCCTAATCTCATTGGTTACCTTGGGCTATCGAAAC
TTAATTAACCAGTCAAGTCAGCTACTTGGCGAGATCGACTTGTCTGGGTTTCGACTACGCTCAGAATTGC
GTCAGTCAAGTTCGATCTGGTCCTTGCTATTGCACCCGTTCTCCGATTACGAGTTTCATTTAAATCATGT
GAGCAAAAGGCCAGCAAAAGGCCAGGAACCGTAAAAAGGCCGCGTTGCTGGCGTTTTTCCATAGGCTCCG
CCCCCCTGACGAGCATCACAAAAATCGACGCTCAAGTCAGAGGTGGCGAAACCCGACAGGACTATAAAGA
TACCAGGCGTTTCCCCCTGGAAGCTCCCTCGTGCGCTCTCCTGTTCCGACCCTGCCGCTTACCGGATACC
TGTCCGCCTTTCTCCCTTCGGGAAGCGTGGCGCTTTCTCATAGCTCACGCTGTAGGTATCTCAGTTCGGT
GTAGGTCGTTCGCTCCAAGCTGGGCTGTGTGCACGAACCCCCCGTTCAGCCCGACCGCTGCGCCTTATCC
GGTAACTATCGTCTTGAGTCCAACCCGGTAAGACACGACTTATCGCCACTGGCAGCAGCCACTGGTAACA
GGATTAGCAGAGCGAGGTATGTAGGCGGTGCTACAGAGTTCTTGAAGTGGTGGCCTAACTACGGCTACAC
TAGAAGAACAGTATTTGGTATCTGCGCTCTGCTGAAGCCAGTTACCTTCGGAAAAAGAGTTGGTAGCTCT
TGATCCGGCAAACAAACCACCGCTGGTAGCGGTGGTTTTTTTGTTTGCAAGCAGCAGATTACGCGCAGAA
AAAAAGGATCTCAAGAAGATCCTTTGATCTTTTCTACGGGGTCTGACGCTCAGTGGAACGAAAACTCACG
TTAAGGGATTTTGGTCATGAGATTATCAAAAAGGATCTTCACCTAGATCCTTTTAAATTAAAAATGAAGT
TTTAAATCAATCTAAAGTATATATGAGTAAACTTGGTCTGACAGTTACCAATGCTTAATCAGTGAGGCAC
CTATCTCAGCGATCTGTCTATTTCGTTCATCCATAGTTGCATTTAAATTTCCGAACTCTCCAAGGCCCTC
GTCGGAAAATCTTCAAACCTTTCGTCCGATCCATCTTGCAGGCTACCTCTCGAACGAACTATCGCAAGTC
TCTTGGCCGGCCTTGCGCCTTGGCTATTGCTTGGCAGCGCCTATCGCCAGGTATTACTCCAATCCCGAAT
ATCCGAGATCGGGATCACCCGAGAGAAGTTCAACCTACATCCTCAATCCCGATCTATCCGAGATCCGAGG
AATATCGAAATCGGGGCGCGCCTGGCCTCCGCGCCGGGTTTTGGCGCCTCCCGCGGGCGCCCCCCTCGTC
ACGGCGAGCGCTGCCACGTCAGACGAAGGGCGCAGGAGCGTCCTGATCCTTCCGCCCGGACGCTCAGGAC
AGCGGCCCGCTGCTCATAAGACTCGGCCTTAGAACCCCAGTATCAGCAGAAGGACATTTTAGGACGGGAC
TTGGGTGACTCTAGGGCACTGGTTTTCTTTCCAGAGAGCGGAACAGGCGAGGAAAAGTAGTCCCTTCTCG
GCGATTCTGCGGAGGGATCTCCGTGGGGCGGTGAACGCCGATGATTATATAAGGACGCGCCGGGTGTGGC
ACAGCTAGTTCCGTCGCAGCCGGGATTTGGGTCGCGGTTCTTGTTTGTGGATCGCTGTGATCGTCACTTG
GTGAGTAGCGGGCTGCTGGGCTGGCCGGGGCTTTCGTGGCCGCCGGGCCGCTCGGTGGGACGGAAGCGTG
TGGAGAGACCGCCAAGGGCTGTAGTCTGGGTCCGCGAGCAAGGTTGCCCTGAACTGGGGGTTGGGGGGAG
CGCAGCAAAATGGCGGCTGTTCCCGAGTCTTGAATGGAAGACGCTTGTGAGGCGGGCTGTGAGGTCGTTG
AAACAAGGTGGGGGGCATGGTGGGCGGCAAGAACCCAAGGTCTTGAGCCCTTCGCTAATGCGGGAAAGCT
CTTATTCGGGTGAGATGGGCTGGGCACCATCTGGGGACCCTGACGTGAAGTTTGTCACTGACTGGAGAAC
TCGGTTTGTCGTCTGTTGCGGGGGCGGCAGTTATGGCGGTGCCGTTGGGCAGTGCACCCGTACCTTTGGG
AGCGCGCGCCCTCGTCGTGTCGTGACGTCACCCGTTCTGTTGGCTTATAATGCAGGGTGGGGCCACCTGC
CGGTAGGTGTGCGGTAGGCTTTTCTCCGTCGCAGGACGCAGGGTTCGGGCCTAGGGTAGGCTCTCCTGAA
TCGACAGGCGCCGGACCTCTGGTGAGGGGAGGGATAAGTGAGGCGTCAGTTTCTTTGGTCGGTTTTATGT
ACCTATCTTCTTAAGTAGCTGAAGCTCCGGTTTTGAACTATGCGCTCGGGGTTGGCGAGTGTGTTTTGTG
AAGTTTTTTAGGCACCTTTTGAAATGTAATCATTTGGGTCAATATGTAATTTTCAGTGTTAGACTTGTAA
ATTGTCCGCTAAATTCTGGCCGTTTTTGGCTTTTTTGTTAGACAACATGGGTAAAAAGCCTGAACTCACC
GCGACGTCTGTCGAGAAGTTTCTGATCGAAAAGTTCGACAGCGTCTCCGACCTGATGCAGCTCTCGGAGG
GCGAAGAATCTCGTGCTTTCAGCTTCGATGTAGGAGGGCGTGGATATGTCCTGCGGGTAAATAGCTGCGC
CGATGGTTTCTACAAAGATCGTTATGTTTATCGGCACTTTGCATCCGCCGCGCTCCCGATTCCGGAAGTG
CTTGACATTGGGGAGTTCAGCGAGAGCCTGACCTATTGCATCTCCCGCCGTGCACAGGGTGTCACGTTGC
AAGACCTGCCTGAAACCGAACTGCCCGCTGTTCTGCAGCCGGTCGCGGAGGCAATGGATGCCATCGCTGC
CGCCGATCTTAGCCAGACGAGCGGGTTCGGCCCATTCGGACCGCAAGGAATCGGTCAATACACTACATGG
CGTGATTTCATATGCGCGATTGCTGATCCCCATGTGTATCACTGGCAAACTGTGATGGACGACACCGTCA
GTGCGTCCGTCGCGCAGGCTCTCGATGAGCTGATGCTTTGGGCCGAGGACTGCCCCGAAGTCCGGCACCT
CGTGCACGCGGATTTCGGCTCCAACAATGTCCTGACGGACAATGGCCGCATAACAGCGGTCATTGACTGG
AGCGAGGCGATGTTCGGGGATTCCCAATACGAGGTCGCCAACATCTTCTTCTGGAGGCCGTGGTTGGCTT
GTATGGAGCAGCAGACGCGCTACTTCGAGCGGAGGCATCCGGAGCTTGCAGGATCGCCCCGGCTCCGGGC
GTATATGCTCCGCATTGGTCTTGACCAACTCTATCAGAGCTTGGTTGACGGCAATTTCGATGATGCAGCT
TGGGCGCAGGGTCGATGCGACGCAATCGTCCGATCCGGAGCCGGGACTGTCGGGCGTACACAAATCGCCC
GCAGAAGCGCCGCCGTCTGGACCGATGGCTGTGTAGAAGTACTCGCCGATAGTGGAAACCGACGCCCCAG
CACTCGTCCGAGGGCAAAGGAATAAGCTAGTATGTAAGCCTAGTCTTAGATAATAAAATCGCTATCCATC
GAAGATGGATGTGTGTTGGTTTTTTGTGTGTGTAACGCTAGGCGCGCCTGGTGTACCGAGAACGATCCTC
TCAGTGCGAGTCTCGACGATCCATATCGTTGCTTGGCAGTCAGCCAGTCGGAATCCAGCTTGGGACCCAG
GAAGTCCAATCGTCAGATATTGTACTCAAGCCTGGTCACGGCAGCGTACCGATCTGTTTAAACCTAGATA
TTGATAGTCTGATCGGTCAACGTATAATCGAGTCCTAGCTTTTGCAAACATCTATCAAGAGACAGGATCA
GCAGGAGGCTTTCGCATGAGTATTCAACATTTCCGTGTCGCCCTTATTCCCTTTTTTGCGGCATTTTGCC
TTCCTGTTTTTGCTCACCCAGAAACGCTGGTGAAAGTAAAAGATGCTGAAGATCAGTTGGGTGCGCGAGT
GGGTTACATCGAACTGGATCTCAACAGCGGTAAGATCCTTGAGAGTTTTCGCCCCGAAGAACGCTTTCCA
ATGATGAGCACTTTTAAAGTTCTGCTATGTGGCGCGGTATTATCCCGTATTGACGCCGGGCAAGAGCAAC
TCGGTCGCCGCATACACTATTCTCAGAATGACTTGGTTGAGTATTCACCAGTCACAGAAAAGCATCTTAC
GGATGGCATGACAGTAAGAGAATTATGCAGTGCTGCCATAACCATGAGTGATAACACTGCGGCCAACTTA
CTTCTGACAACGATTGGAGGACCGAAGGAGCTAACCGCTTTTTTGCACAACATGGGGGATCATGTAACTC
GCCTTGATCGTTGGGAACCGGAGCTGAATGAAGCCATACCAAACGACGAGCGTGACACCACGATGCCTGT
AGCAATGGCAACAACCTTGCGTAAACTATTAACTGGCGAACTACTTACTCTAGCTTCCCGGCAACAGTTG
ATAGACTGGATGGAGGCGGATAAAGTTGCAGGACCACTTCTGCGCTCGGCCCTTCCGGCTGGCTGGTTTA
TTGCTGATAAATCTGGAGCCGGTGAGCGTGGGTCTCGCGGTATCATTGCAGCACTGGGGCCAGATGGTAA
GCCCTCCCGTATCGTAGTTATCTACACGACGGGGAGTCAGGCAACTATGGATGAACGAAATAGACAGATC
GCTGAGATAGGTGCCTCACTGATTAAGCATTGGTAACCGATTCTAGGTGCATTGGCGCAGAAAAAAATGC
CTGATGCGACGCTGCGCGTCTTATACTCCCACATATGCCAGATTCAGCAACGGATACGGCTTCCCCAACT
TGCCCACTTCCATACGTGTCCTCCTTACCAGAAATTTATCCTTAAGATCGTTTAAACTCGACTCTGGCTC
TATCGAATCTCCGTCGTTTCGAGCTTACGCGAACAGCCGTGGCGCTCATTTGCTCGTCGGGCATCGAATC
TCGTCAGCTATCGTCAGCTTACCTTTTTGGCAGCGATCGCGGCTCCCGACATCTTGGACCATTAGCTCCA
CAGGTATCTTCTTCCCTCTAGTGGTCATAACAGCAGCTTCAGCTACCTCTCAATTCAAAAAACCCCTCAA
GACCCGTTTAGAGGCCCCAAGGGGTTATGCTATCAATCGTTGCGTTACACACACAAAAAACCAACACACA
TCCATCTTCGATGGATAGCGATTTTATTATCTAACTGCTGATCGAGTGTAGCCAGATCTAGTAATCAATT
ACGGGGTCATTAGTTCATAGCCCATATATGGAGTTCCGCGTTACATAACTTACGGTAAATGGCCCGCCTG
GCTGACCGCCCAACGACCCCCGCCCATTGACGTCAATAATGACGTATGTTCCCATAGTAACGCCAATAGG
GACTTTCCATTGACGTCAATGGGTGGAGTATTTACGGTAAACTGCCCACTTGGCAGTACATCAAGTGTAT
CATATGCCAAGTACGCCCCCTATTGACGTCAATGACGGTAAATGGCCCGCCTGGCATTATGCCCAGTACA
TGACCTTATGGGACTTTCCTACTTGGCAGTACATCTACGTATTAGTCATCGCTATTACCATGCTGATGCG
GTTTTGGCAGTACATCAATGGGCGTGGATAGCGGTTTGACTCACGGGGATTTCCAAGTCTCCACCCCATT
GACGTCAATGGGAGTTTGTTTTGGCACCAAAATCAACGGGACTTTCCAAAATGTCGTAACAACTCCGCCC
CATTGACGCAAATGGGCGGTAGGCGTGTACGGTGGGAGGTCTATATAAGCAGAGCTGGTTTAGTGAACCG
TCAGATCAGATCTTTGTCGATCCTACCATCCACTCGACACACCCGCCAGCGGCCGC
Features (pLannotate 1.2.2; 20 found; start..end, strand, type, name):
    278..604     +  CDS            trxA: THIO_ECO57 - Experimental evidence at protein level: Swiss-Prot protein existence level 1. Participates in various redox reactions through the reversible oxidation of its active center dithiol to a disulfide and catalyzes dithiol-disulfide exchange reactions. From Escherichia coli O157:H7.
    626..643     +  CDS            6xHis: 6xHis affinity tag
    736..857     -  polyA_signal   SV40 poly(A) signal: SV40 polyadenylation signal
    880..949     -  CDS            large T antigen (fragment): large T antigen from SV40 (simian virus 40)
    972..1018    +  terminator     T7 terminator: transcription terminator for bacteriophage T7 RNA polymerase
   1048..1184    +  terminator     rrnG terminator: transcription terminator from the E. coli ribosomal RNA rrnG operon (Albrechtsen et al., 1991)
   1229..1300    +  misc_feature   3' β-globin insulator: insulator downstream of the human β-globin locus (Farrell et al., 2002)
   1526..2114    -  rep_origin     ori: high-copy-number ColE1/pMB1/pBR322/pUC origin of replication
   2286..2350    -  CDS            bla(M) (fragment): β-lactamase lacking the signal sequence; bla(M); allows cytosolic expression of β-lactamase
   2614..3823    +  promoter       UbC promoter: human ubiquitin C promoter
   3833..4854    +  CDS            HygR (fragment): hygromycin B phosphotransferase confers resistance to hygromycin
   4882..4930    +  polyA_signal   poly(A) signal: synthetic polyadenylation signal
   5196..6056    +  CDS            AmpR: β-lactamase; bla; confers resistance to ampicillin, carbenicillin, and related antibiotics
   6069..6205    +  terminator     rrnG terminator: transcription terminator from the E. coli ribosomal RNA rrnG operon (Albrechtsen et al., 1991)
   6350..6421    +  misc_feature   5' β-globin insulator: insulator upstream of the human β-globin locus (Farrell et al., 2002)
   6426..6472    -  terminator     T7 terminator: transcription terminator for bacteriophage T7 RNA polymerase
   6490..6538    -  polyA_signal   poly(A) signal: synthetic polyadenylation signal
   6619..6922    +  enhancer       CMV enhancer: human cytomegalovirus immediate early enhancer
   6995..7012    -  promoter       CMV promoter (fragment): human cytomegalovirus (CMV) immediate early promoter
   7075..7126    +  promoter       CMVd2 promoter: truncated human cytomegalovirus (CMV) immediate early promoter that yields moderately reduced expression relative to the full-length promoter
