[The description below was written by a language model from this plasmid's Addgene catalogue record and pLannotate feature annotations shown in this document.]
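Description:
pGBW-m4134469 is a mammalian expression plasmid built on the pTwist_CMV_Hygro_6 backbone that carries the wild-type coding sequence for SARS-CoV-2 nsp7, a small non-structural protein released from the ORF1ab polyprotein. It is propagated in E. coli as a high-copy plasmid through a ColE1/pUC-type origin and selected with ampicillin via a full-length β-lactamase gene. For selection in mammalian cells it contains a separate cassette in which the human ubiquitin C promoter drives hygromycin B phosphotransferase, followed by a synthetic polyadenylation signal.

Expression of the insert is driven by the human cytomegalovirus immediate-early enhancer and promoter elements annotated near the end of the circular sequence. The nsp7 open reading frame itself is not annotated in the feature table, but presumably sits in the unannotated stretch that spans the sequence origin, between the CMV elements and the trxA coding sequence. According to the record, nsp7 is fused at its C terminus to a backbone-encoded, TEV-cleavable thioredoxin (TRX) tag. The feature table shows E. coli trxA followed by a 6xHis affinity tag, although the His tag is not mentioned in the catalogue fields and the TEV site is not separately annotated. An SV40 polyadenylation signal lies downstream of the fusion but is annotated on the opposite strand.

The expression unit and the plasmid maintenance regions are flanked by bacterial transcription terminators (T7 and rrnG) and by short 5' and 3' β-globin insulator elements, which help isolate the cassettes from read-through and neighbouring regulatory influences. The design suits transient or hygromycin-selected expression of tagged nsp7 in mammalian cells, with the thioredoxin and His tags potentially aiding solubility and affinity purification and TEV cleavage allowing tag removal. The record gives no further application.
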