Addgene plasmid #151976: pGBW-m4134469
Purpose: Mammalian expression plasmid for SARS-CoV-2 nsp7
Depositing lab: Ginkgo Bioworks & Benjie Chen. Depositing organization: Ginkgo Bioworks.
Backbone
  Vector backbone: pTwist_CMV_Hygro_6
  Backbone size w/o insert (bp): 6525
  Vector type: Mammalian Expression
  Selectable markers: Hygromycin
Growth in bacteria
  Bacterial resistance: Ampicillin, 100 μg/mL
  Growth temperature: 37°C
  Growth strain: DH5alpha
  Copy number: High Copy
Gene/Insert
  Gene/Insert name: SARS-CoV-2 nsp7
  Species: Severe acute respiratory syndrome coronavirus 2
  Insert size (bp): 248
  Mutation: wt
  Entrez Gene: ORF1ab (a.k.a. GU280_gp01)
  Promoter: CMV
  Tag / fusion protein: Cleavable TEV;TRX (C terminal on backbone)
  Cloning method: Unknown
Resource information
  A portion of this plasmid was derived from a plasmid made by: GinkgoBioworks
Depositor comments: NCBI reference sequence: YP_009725303.1
How to cite: pGBW-m4134469 was a gift from Ginkgo Bioworks & Benjie Chen (Addgene plasmid # 151976 ; http://n2t.net/addgene:151976 ; RRID:Addgene_151976)
